>Addgene plasmid #61959 | 4QOX | depositor partial sequence | sequence record 101251 | Insert DNA Sequence
AATACCAAAAACGAACACCACAAAACCAACAAAAAATCGCTGAAAGGCGGCAACGAACGCCATGAAATGA
AAGAAAGCTCTGTTGGCATTAGCAAGAAAATTGTCGAAAACTCATTCAACAACTCGAAACTGCGTCCGGG
CATGTTTATTCAGAACTCGAACGTGGTTTTCAACGAACAATACAAAGGCATCAAAATCCTGGGCAAAGGT
TCATTCGGTGAAGTGATCCTGTCGCGCGATAAACATACCGGTCACGAATACGCGATCAAAGTCATCAGTA
AAAAACATGTGAAACGTAAAACGGATAAAGAATCCCTGCTGCGCGAAGTTGAACTGCTGAAAATGCTGGA
TCACATCAACATCATGAAACTGTACGAATTTTTCGAAGACAACAACTACTACTACCTGGTTTCAGATGTC
TACACCGGCGGTGAACTGTTTGACGAAATTATCTCGCGTAAACGCTTCTACGAAATTGATGCGGCCCGTA
TTATCAAACAGATTCTGAGCGGTATCACGTATATGCATAAAAACAATGTCGTGCACCGCGATCTGAAACC
GGAAAACATTCTGCTGGAAACCAAAAACAAAGAAGACATGATCATCAAAATCATCGATTTTGGCCTGAGC
ACGCATTTCGAATACAGCAAGAAAATGAAAGATAAAATCGGCACCGCGTACTATATCGCCCCGGACGTGC
TGCACGGCACGTACGATGAAAAATGCGACATTTGGAGCTGTGGCGTTATTCTGTATATCCTGCTGAGCGG
CTGCCCGCCGTTTAACGGTTCTAACGAATACGATATTCTGAAAAAAGTTGAAGCCGGTAAATATACCTTT
GACCTGCCGCAGTTCAAGAAAATTAGCGATAAAGCAAAAGACCTGATTAAGAAAATGCTGATGTATACCT
CAGCTGTCCGTATTTCGGCACGCGATGCTCTGGAACACGAATGGATCAAAATGATGACGTCTAAAGACAA
CCTGAATATTGATATTCCGAGCCTGGAACTGTCTATTGCGAATATCCGTCAGTTTCAAAGCACCCAGAAA
CTGGCCCAAGCAGCTCTGCTGTATATGGGCTCTAAACTGACCACGATTGATGAAACCAAAGAACTGACGA
AAATCTTCAAGAAAATGGATAAAAACGGCGACGGTCAGCTGGATCGCAATGAACTGATTATCGGCTATAA
AGAACTGCTGAAACTGAAAGGTGAAGATACCAGTGATCTGGACAACGCGGCCATTGAATACGAAGTGGAT
CAGATTCTGAACTCCATCGATCTGGACCAAAACGGTTACATCGAATACAGTGAATTTCTGACCGTGTCCA
TCGATCGTAAACTGCTGCTGAGCACGGAACGCCTGGAAAAAGCGTTTAAACTGTTCGATAAAGACGGCAG
TGGTAAAATTTCCGCAAATGAACTGGCTCAGCTGTTTGGCCTGTCTGATGTGAGTTCCGAATGTTGGAAA
ACCGTGCTGAAAGAAGTTGACCAAAACAATGATGGTGAAATCGACTTCAAAGAATTTCGTGATATGCTGG
TCAAACTGTGTAACTAC
