>Addgene plasmid #61959 | 4QOX | addgene partial sequence | sequence record 109894 | Polyhedrin-F 5'-AAATGATAACCATCTCGC-3'
CCTATAAATATTCCGGATTATTCATACCGTCCCACCATCGGGCGCGGATCTCGGTCCGAAAACCATGCAT
CATCATCATCATCACAGCAGCGGCAGAGAAAACTTGTATTTCCAGGGCAATACCAAAAACGAACACCACA
AAACCAACAAAAAATCGCTGAAAGGCGGCAACGAACGCCATGAAATGAAAGAAAGCTCTGTTGGCATTAG
CAAGAAAATTGTCGAAAACTCATTCAACAACTCGAAACTGCGTCCGGGCATGTTTATTCAGAACTCGAAC
GTGGTTTTCAACGAACAATACAAAGGCATCAAAATCCTGGGCAAAGGTTCATTCGGTGAAGTGATCCTGT
CGCGCGATAAACATACCGGTCACGAATACGCGATCAAAGTCATCAGTAAAAAACATGTGAAACGTAAAAC
GGATAAAGAATCCCTGCTGCGCGAAGTTGAACTGCTGAAAATGCTGGATCACATCAACATCATGAAACTG
TACGAATTTTTCGAAGACAACAACTACTACTACCTGGTTTCAGATGTCTACACCGGCGGTGAACTGTTTG
ACGAAATTATCTCGCGTAAACGCTTCTACGAAATTGATGCGGCCCGTATTATCAAACAGATTCTGAGCGG
TATCACGTATATGCAT
