>Addgene plasmid #61959 | 4QOX | addgene partial sequence | sequence record 114181 | SV40pA-R 5'-GAAATTTGTGATGCTATTGC-3'
TTGCATTCATTTTATGTTTCAGGTTCAGGGGGAGGTGTGGGAGGTTTTTTAAAGCAAGTAAAACCTCTAC
AAATGTGGTATGGCTGATTATGATCCTCTAGTACTTCTCGACAAGCTTCGTCATCAGTAGTTACACAGTT
TGACCAGCATATCACGAAATTCTTTGAAGTCGATTTCACCATCATTGTTTTGGTCAACTTCTTTCAGCAC
GGTTTTCCAACATTCGGAACTCACATCAGACAGGCCAAACAGCTGAGCCAGTTCATTTGCGGAAATTTTA
CCACTGCCGTCTTTATCGAACAGTTTAAACGCTTTTTCCAGGCGTTCCGTGCTCAGCAGCAGTTTACGAT
CGATGGACACGGTCAGAAATTCACTGTATTCGATGTAACCGTTTTGGTCCAGATCGATGGAGTTCAGAAT
CTGATCCACTTCGTATTCAATGGCCGCGTTGTCCAGATCACTGGTATCTTCACCTTTCAGTTTCAGCAGT
TCTTTATAGCCGATAATCAGTTCATTGCGATCCAGCTGACCGTCGCCGTTTTTATCCATTTTCTTGAAGA
TTTTCGTCAGTTCTTTGGTTTCATCAATCGTGGTCAGTTTAGAGCCCATATACAGCAGAGCTGCTTGGGC
CAGTTTCTGGGTGCTTTGAAACTGACGGATATTCGCAATAGACAGTTCCAGGCTCGGAATATCAATATTC
AGGTTGTCTTTAGACGTCATCATTTTGATCCATTCGTGTTCCAGAGCATCGCGTGCCG
