[The description below was written by a language model from this plasmid's Addgene catalogue record.]
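Description:
4QOX is a baculovirus expression construct built on the pFBOH-MHL backbone from the Structural Genomics Consortium, a transfer (donor) vector used to produce recombinant protein in insect cells. It is maintained in standard E. coli cloning strains under ampicillin selection. Gentamicin is listed as the selectable marker that follows the expression cassette into the bacmid when the plasmid is introduced into DH10Bac cells. This matches the usual transposition-based workflow, in which the cassette moves from the donor plasmid into a baculoviral genome propagated in bacteria. The plasmid copy number is recorded as unknown, and no feature table is provided, so the origin of replication and transposition elements are not described in the record.

The insert is a 1557 bp fragment of Plasmodium falciparum calcium-dependent protein kinase 4 (PP-CDPK4, gene PF07_0072), introduced by ligation-independent cloning. It is driven by the polyhedrin promoter, a very strong, very late baculoviral promoter widely used for high-level expression in infected insect cells, and the listed reverse sequencing primer indicates a downstream SV40 polyadenylation signal. The backbone supplies an N-terminal hexahistidine tag followed by a short linker and a TEV protease recognition site, which allows affinity purification on immobilised metal resin and subsequent tag removal.

The construct was made for structure determination and corresponds to the PDB entry that gives the plasmid its name. The record cautions that the insert may not be the complete open reading frame. It also refers to sequence changes noted in comments, but these are not included in the information given.
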