Addgene plasmid #61959: 4QOX
Purpose: Baculovirus expression for structure determination; may not be full ORF
Depositing lab: Cheryl Arrowsmith. Depositing organization: University of Toronto.
Backbone
  Vector backbone: pFBOH-MHL
  Backbone manufacturer: Structural Genomics Consortium
  Vector type: Baculovirus Expression
  Selectable markers: Gentamicin
Growth in bacteria
  Bacterial resistance: Ampicillin, 100 μg/mL
  Growth temperature: 37°C
  Growth strain: DH5alpha
  Growth instructions: Gentamicin (bacmid resistance in DH10Bac E. coli)
  Copy number: Unknown
Gene/Insert
  Gene/Insert name: PP-CDPK4 (alt names: PDB:4QOX; PF07_0072)
  Species: Plasmodium falciparum
  Insert size (bp): 1557
  Mutation: See comments
  Promoter: Polyhedrin
  Tag / fusion protein: MHHHHHHSSGRENLYFQG (N terminal on backbone)
  Cloning method: Ligation Independent Cloning
  Sequencing primers: 5′ Polyhedrin Forward (AAATGATAACCATCTCGC); 3′ SV40 poly A Reverse
Terms and licenses: Academic/Nonprofit Terms; Industry Terms: Not Available to Industry
How to cite: 4QOX was a gift from Cheryl Arrowsmith (Addgene plasmid # 61959 ; http://n2t.net/addgene:61959 ; RRID:Addgene_61959)
